>Addgene plasmid #222045 | pVP334 | addgene full sequence | sequence record 443890 | Addgene NGS Result
GACGAAAGGGCCTCGTGATACGCCTATTTTTATAGGTTAATGTCATGATAATAATGGTTTCTTAGACGTC
AGGTGGCACTTTTCGGGGAAATGTGCGCGGAACCCCTATTTGTTTATTTTTCTAAATACATTCAAATATG
TATCCGCTCATGAGACAATAACCCTGATAAATGCTTCAATAATATTGAAAAAGGAAGAGTATGAGTATTC
AACATTTCCGTGTCGCCCTTATTCCCTTTTTTGCGGCATTTTGCCTTCCTGTTTTTGCTCACCCAGAAAC
GCTGGTGAAAGTAAAAGATGCTGAAGATCAGTTGGGTGCACGAGTGGGTTACATCGAACTGGATCTCAAC
AGCGGTAAGATCCTTGAGAGTTTTCGCCCCGAAGAACGTTTTCCAATGATGAGCACTTTTAAAGTTCTGC
TATGTGGCGCGGTATTATCCCGTATTGACGCCGGGCAAGAGCAACTCGGTCGCCGCATACACTATTCTCA
GAATGACTTGGTTGAGTACTCACCAGTCACAGAAAAGCATCTTACGGATGGCATGACAGTAAGAGAATTA
TGCAGTGCTGCCATAACCATGAGTGATAACACTGCGGCCAACTTACTTCTGACAACGATCGGAGGACCGA
AGGAGCTAACCGCTTTTTTGCACAACATGGGGGATCATGTAACTCGCCTTGATCGTTGGGAACCGGAGCT
GAATGAAGCCATACCAAACGACGAGCGTGACACCACGATGCCTGTAGCAATGGCAACAACGTTGCGCAAA
CTATTAACTGGCGAACTACTTACTCTAGCTTCCCGGCAACAATTAATAGACTGGATGGAGGCGGATAAAG
TTGCAGGACCACTTCTGCGCTCGGCCCTTCCGGCTGGCTGGTTTATTGCTGATAAATCTGGAGCCGGTGA
GCGTGGCTCTCGAGGTATCATTGCAGCACTGGGGCCAGATGGTAAGCCCTCCCGTATCGTAGTTATCTAC
ACGACGGGGAGTCAGGCAACTATGGATGAACGAAATAGACAGATCGCTGAGATAGGTGCCTCACTGATTA
AGCATTGGTAACTGTCAGACCAAGTTTACTCATATATACTTTAGATTGATTTAAAACTTCATTTTTAATT
TAAAAGGATCTAGGTGAAGATCCTTTTTGATAATCTCATGACCAAAATCCCTTAACGTGAGTTTTCGTTC
CACTGAGCGTCAGACCCCGTAGAAAAGATCAAAGGATCTTCTTGAGATCCTTTTTTTCTGCGCGTAATCT
GCTGCTTGCAAACAAAAAAACCACCGCTACCAGCGGTGGTTTGTTTGCCGGATCAAGAGCTACCAACTCT
TTTTCCGAAGGTAACTGGCTTCAGCAGAGCGCAGATACCAAATACTGTTCTTCTAGTGTAGCCGTAGTTA
GGCCACCACTTCAAGAACTCTGTAGCACCGCCTACATACCTCGCTCTGCTAATCCTGTTACCAGTGGCTG
CTGCCAGTGGCGATAAGTCGTGTCTTACCGGGTTGGACTCAAGACGATAGTTACCGGATAAGGCGCAGCG
GTCGGGCTGAACGGGGGGTTCGTGCACACAGCCCAGCTTGGAGCGAACGACCTACACCGAACTGAGATAC
CTACAGCGTGAGCTATGAGAAAGCGCCACGCTTCCCGAAGGGAGAAAGGCGGACAGGTATCCGGTAAGCG
GCAGGGTCGGAACAGGAGAGCGCACGAGGGAGCTTCCAGGGGGAAACGCCTGGTATCTTTATAGTCCTGT
CGGGTTTCGCCACCTCTGACTTGAGCGTCGATTTTTGTGATGCTCGTCAGGGGGGCGGAGCCTATGGAAA
AACGCCAGCAACGCGGCCTTTTTACGGTTCCTGGCCTTTTGCTGGCCTTTTGCTCACATGTTCTTTCCTG
CGTTATCCCCTGATTCTGTGGATAACCGTATTACCGCCTTTGAGTGAGCTGATACCGCTCGCCGCAGCCG
AACGACCGAGCGCAGCGAGTCAGTGAGCGAGGAAGCGGAAGAGCGCCCAATACGCAAACCGCCTCTCCCC
GCGCGTTGGCCGATTCATTAATGCAGCTGGCACGACAGGTTTCCCGACTGGAAAGCGGGCAGTGAGCGCA
ACGCAATTAATGTGAGTTAGCTCACTCATTAGGCACCCCAGGCTTTACACTTTATGCTTCCGGCTCGTAT
GTTGTGTGGAATTGTGAGCGGATAACAATTTCACACGAGCTATTTAGGTGACACTATAGAAGTGAAGCTT
GGTCTCAACTACCTTCATCCTTATCGAAGCTTGCTGCCAATGATTAGGATTATTGCGTATTGAGACCGAA
TTCTCGCCCTATAGTGAGTCGTATTACCTGGCCGTCGTTTTACAACGTCGTGACTGGGAAAACCCTGGCG
TTACCCAACTTAATCGCCTTGCAGCACATCCCCCTTTCGCCAGCTGGCGTAATAGCGAAGAGGCCCGCAC
CGATCGCCCTTCCCAACAGTTGCGCAGCCTGAATGGCGAATGGCGCCTGATGCGGTATTTTCTCCTTACG
CATCTGTGCGGTATTTCACACCGCATATGGTGCACTCTCAGTACAATCTGCTCTGATGCCGCATAGTTAA
GCCAGCCCCGACACCCGCCAACACCCGCTGACGCGCCCTGACGGGCTTGTCTGCTCCCGGCATCCGCTTA
CAGACAAGCTGTGACCGTCTCCGGGAGCTGCATGTGTCAGAGGTTTTCACCGTCATCACCGAAACGCGCG
A
Features (pLannotate 1.2.2; 12 found; start..end, strand, type, name):
     96..200     +  promoter       AmpR promoter: bla
    201..1061    +  CDS            AmpR: β-lactamase; bla; confers resistance to ampicillin, carbenicillin, and related antibiotics
   1232..1820    +  rep_origin     ori: high-copy-number ColE1/pMB1/pBR322/pUC origin of replication
   2003..2095    +  CDS            lacI (fragment): lac repressor; lacI; The lac repressor binds to the lac operator to inhibit transcription in E. coli. This inhibition can be relieved by adding lactose or isopropyl-β-D-thiogalactopyranoside (IPTG).
   2108..2129    +  protein_bind   CAP binding site: CAP binding activates transcription in the presence of cAMP. E. coli catabolite activator protein
   2144..2174    +  promoter       lac promoter: promoter for the E. coli lac operon
   2182..2198    +  protein_bind   lac operator: The lac repressor binds to the lac operator to inhibit transcription in E. coli. This inhibition can be relieved by adding lactose or isopropyl-β-D-thiogalactopyranoside (IPTG). lac repressor encoded by lacI
   2212..2230    +  promoter       SP6 promoter: promoter for bacteriophage SP6 RNA polymerase
   2318..2336    -  promoter       T7 promoter: promoter for bacteriophage T7 RNA polymerase
   2338..2490    +  CDS            lacZα (fragment): LacZα fragment of β-galactosidase; lacZ fragment
   2496..2595    -  misc_feature   bom (fragment): basis of mobility region from pBR322
   2697..1       -  CDS            rop (fragment) (across the origin): Rop protein, which maintains plasmids at low copy number; rop
