[The description below was written by a language model from this plasmid's Addgene catalogue record and pLannotate feature annotations shown in this document.]
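Description:
pVP334 is a small (about 2.7 kb) GreenGate-compatible entry module built in the pGGC000 backbone and classed as a synthetic biology cloning vector. It is propagated in E. coli as a high-copy plasmid through a ColE1/pUC-type origin and is selected with ampicillin via the bla β-lactamase gene under its native promoter. The rest of the annotated backbone is typical of a pUC/pGEM-style cloning vector. It includes a short lacI remnant, a CAP binding site, the lac promoter and operator, a lacZα fragment, and fragments of the pBR322 bom region and rop gene. None of these appears to have a designed function in this module.

The payload is a synthetic "filler" sequence that serves as an FG bridge module in the MultiGreen extension of GreenGate, an architecture for multiplexed assemblies. GreenGate is a Golden Gate system in which type IIS digestion releases modules with defined overhangs so that they ligate in a fixed order into a plant transformation destination vector. Going by its name, a bridge module with non-functional filler would occupy a slot between the F and G junctions, letting an assembly close without adding a functional part. The record does not give the overhangs or the composition of the filler.

The feature table does not annotate the filler. The only unannotated gap in the cloning region lies between the SP6 promoter and the oppositely oriented T7 promoter, roughly 85 bp, so the insert is presumably very short. These phage promoters also offer convenient flanking sites for sequence verification.
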