Addgene plasmid #222045: pVP334
Purpose: GreenGate FG bridge module containing filler sequence.
Depositing lab: Wayne Parrott. Depositing organization: University of Georgia. Publication: MultiGreen: A multiplexing architecture for GreenGate cloning. Pennetti VJ, LaFayette PR, Parrott WA. PLoS One. 2024 Sep 18;19(9):e0306008. doi: 10.1371/journal.pone.0306008. eCollection 2024. PubMed 39292669.
Backbone
  Vector backbone: pGGC000
  Vector type: Synthetic Biology ; GreenGate compatible cloning vector
Growth in bacteria
  Bacterial resistance: Ampicillin, 100 μg/mL
  Growth temperature: 37°C
  Growth strain: DH5alpha
  Copy number: High Copy
Gene/Insert
  Gene/Insert name: Filler
  Species: Synthetic
  Cloning method: Golden Gate
  Sequencing primers: 5′ n/a
Terms and licenses: Academic/Nonprofit Terms; Industry Terms
How to cite: pVP334 was a gift from Wayne Parrott (Addgene plasmid # 222045 ; http://n2t.net/addgene:222045 ; RRID:Addgene_222045)
